Addgene plasmid #162950: C513-E08: attB5r-<p10p-polyhedrinp>H6-MBP-nostop-attB1r
Purpose: Gateway attB5r/attB1r entry clone containing divergent AcMNPV polyhedrin and p10 promoters, for use in construction of polycistronic baculovirus expression vectors; allows His6-MBP fusion for the polyhedrin transcribed protein
Depositing lab: Dominic Esposito. Depositing organization: National Cancer Institute (NCI). Publication: Combinatorial assembly of clone libraries using site-specific recombination. Wall VE, Garvey LA, Mehalko JL, Procter LV, Esposito D. Methods Mol Biol. 2014;1116:193-208. doi: 10.1007/978-1-62703-764-8_14. PubMed 24395366.
Backbone
  Vector backbone: pDonr235
  Vector type: Synthetic Biology
Growth in bacteria
  Bacterial resistance: Spectinomycin, 50 μg/mL
  Growth temperature: 37°C
  Growth strain: DH5alpha
  Copy number: High Copy
Gene/Insert
  Gene/Insert name: dual baculovirus promoter cassette (AcMNPV p10 and polyhedrin) with His6-maltose binding protein fusion tag
  Species: Synthetic
  Cloning method: Gateway Cloning
Terms and licenses: Academic/Nonprofit Terms; Industry Terms: Not Available to Industry
How to cite: C513-E08: attB5r-<p10p-polyhedrinp>H6-MBP-nostop-attB1r was a gift from Dominic Esposito (Addgene plasmid # 162950 ; http://n2t.net/addgene:162950 ; RRID:Addgene_162950)
