[The description below was written by a language model from this plasmid's Addgene catalogue record and pLannotate feature annotations shown in this document.]
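Description:
C513-E08: attB5r-<p10p-polyhedrinp>H6-MBP-nostop-attB1r is a Gateway entry clone built on the pDonr235 backbone. It is a modular part for assembling polycistronic baculovirus expression vectors rather than an expression plasmid in its own right. It is propagated in E. coli from a high-copy ColE1/pUC-type origin and selected with spectinomycin through the aadA (SmR) aminoglycoside adenylyltransferase gene. Short fragments annotated as a Pc integron promoter and a gentamicin acetyltransferase gene lie just upstream of this marker and appear to be remnants of the resistance cassette's origin. rrnB T1 and T2 terminators flank the cloning region, insulating it from backbone transcription, and a T7 promoter sits just outside the recombination cassette.

The payload is a synthetic cassette in which the AcMNPV p10 and polyhedrin promoters are placed back to back and fire in opposite directions. Both are very late baculoviral promoters that drive strong expression in infected insect cells. The p10 promoter reads outward toward one recombination site, so it can drive whatever gene is joined on that side. The polyhedrin promoter reads into a His6-tagged maltose binding protein coding sequence that lacks a signal peptide (so MBP stays cytosolic) and has no stop codon. This lets it continue in frame across the adjacent recombination site and produce an N-terminal His6-MBP fusion to the downstream gene, aiding solubility and affinity purification. The His6 tag is stated in the catalogue record but is not separately annotated in the feature table. The automated annotation labels the flanking sites as attR1 and attR2, whereas the catalogue describes the clone as attB5r/attB1r, consistent with multisite Gateway sites for ordered combinatorial assembly.
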