Features (pLannotate 1.2.2; 13 found; start..end, strand, type, name):
     85..128     +  terminator     rrnB T1 terminator: Escherichia coli rrnB; transcription terminator T1 from the E. coli rrnB gene
    216..340     -  protein_bind   attR2: mutant version of attR; recombination site for the Gateway® LR reaction LR Clonase™
    346..455     -  promoter       p10 promoter: baculovirus promoter for expression in insect cells
    479..570     +  promoter       polyhedrin promoter: polh from Autographa californica; promoter for the baculovirus polyhedrin gene
    598..1695    +  CDS            MBP: maltose binding protein from E. coli; malE (mutated); This version of the gene does not encode a signal sequence, so MBP will remain in the cytosol.
   1702..1826    +  protein_bind   attR1: mutant version of attR; recombination site for the Gateway® LR reaction LR Clonase™
   1899..1917    -  promoter       T7 promoter: promoter for bacteriophage T7 RNA polymerase
   1987..2009    +  misc_feature   MCS (fragment): pUC18/19 multiple cloning site
   2101..2124    +  promoter       Pc promoter (fragment): intI1 (promoter lies within the coding sequence); class 1 integron promoter
   2300..2356    +  CDS            GmR (fragment): gentamycin acetyltransferase; aacC1; confers resistance to gentamycin
   2363..3154    +  CDS            SmR: aminoglycoside adenylyltransferase (Murphy, 1985); aadA; confers resistance to spectinomycin and streptomycin
   3247..3835    +  rep_origin     ori: high-copy-number ColE1/pMB1/pBR322/pUC origin of replication
   3970..3997    -  terminator     rrnB T2 terminator: transcription terminator T2 from the E. coli rrnB gene
>Addgene plasmid #162950 | C513-E08: attB5r-<p10p-polyhedrinp>H6-MBP-nostop-attB1r | addgene full sequence | sequence record 331914 | Addgene NGS Result
CCTCCGGGCCGTTGCTTCACAACGTTCAAATCCGCTCCCGGCGGATTTGTCCTACTCAGGAGAGCGTTCA
CCGACAAACAACAGATAAAACGAAAGGCCCAGTCTTCCGACTGAGCCTTTCGTTTTATTTGATGCCTGGC
AGTTCCCTACTCTCGCGTTAACGCTACCATGGAGCTCGAATTCTACAGTCACTAATACCATCTAAGTAGT
TGATTCATAGTGACTGCATATGTTGTGTTTTACAGTATTATGTAGTCTGTTTTTTATGCAAAATCTAATT
TAATATATTGATATTTATATCATTTTACGTTTCTCGTTCAACTTTTGTATACAAAGTGGTCGAGTGATTG
TAAATAAAATGTAATTTACAGTATAGTATTTTAATTAATATACAAATGATTTGATAATAATTCTTATTTA
ACTATAATATATTGTGTTGGGTTGAATTAAAGGTCCGTATACTCCGGAATATTAATAGATCATGGAGATA
ATTAAAATGATAACCATCTCGCAAATAAATAAGTATTTTACTGTTTTCGTAACAGTTTTGTAATAAAAAA
ACCTATAAATATGGGCCACCATCACCACCACCATGGCAAAATCGAAGAAGGTAAACTGGTAATCTGGATT
AACGGCGATAAAGGCTATAACGGTCTCGCTGAAGTCGGTAAGAAATTCGAGAAAGATACCGGAATTAAAG
TCACCGTTGAGCATCCGGATAAACTGGAAGAGAAATTCCCACAGGTTGCGGCAACTGGCGATGGCCCTGA
CATTATCTTCTGGGCACACGACCGCTTTGGTGGCTACGCTCAATCTGGCCTGTTGGCTGAAATCACCCCG
GACAAAGCGTTCCAGGACAAGCTGTATCCGTTTACCTGGGATGCCGTACGTTACAACGGCAAGCTGATTG
CTTACCCGATCGCTGTTGAAGCGTTATCGCTGATTTATAACAAAGATCTGCTGCCGAACCCGCCAAAAAC
CTGGGAAGAGATCCCGGCGCTGGATAAAGAACTGAAAGCGAAAGGTAAGAGCGCGCTGATGTTCAACCTG
CAAGAACCGTACTTCACCTGGCCGCTGATTGCTGCTGACGGGGGTTATGCGTTCAAGTATGAAAACGGCA
AGTACGACATTAAAGACGTGGGCGTGGATAACGCTGGCGCGAAAGCGGGTCTGACCTTCCTGGTTGACCT
GATTAAAAACAAACACATGAATGCAGACACCGATTACTCCATCGCAGAAGCTGCCTTTAATAAAGGCGAA
ACAGCGATGACCATCAACGGCCCGTGGGCATGGTCCAACATCGACACCAGCAAAGTGAATTATGGTGTAA
CGGTACTGCCGACCTTCAAGGGTCAACCATCCAAACCGTTCGTTGGCGTGCTGAGCGCAGGTATTAACGC
CGCCAGTCCGAACAAAGAGCTGGCAAAAGAGTTCCTCGAAAACTATCTGCTGACTGATGAAGGTCTGGAA
GCGGTTAATAAAGACAAACCGCTGGGTGCCGTAGCGCTGAAGTCTTACGAGGAAGAGTTGGCGAAAGATC
CACGTATTGCCGCCACCATGGAAAACGCCCAGAAAGGTGAAATCATGCCGAACATCCCGCAGATGTCCGC
TTTCTGGTATGCCGTGCGTACTGCGGTGATCAACGCCGCCAGCGGTCGTCAGACTGTCGATGAAGCCCTG
AAAGACGCGCAGACTAATTCGACAACTTTGTACAAAAAAGTTGAACGAGAAACGTAAAATGATATAAATA
TCAATATATTAAATTAGATTTTGCATAAAAAACAGACTACATAATACTGTAAAACACAACATATGCAGTC
ACTATGAACCAACTACTTAGATGGTATTAGTGACCTGTAGAATTCGAGCTCTAGAGCTGCAGGGCGGCCG
CGATATCCCCTATAGTGAGTCGTATTACATGGTCATAGCTGTTTCCTGGCAGCTCTGGCCCGTGTCTCAA
AATCTCTGATGTTACATTGCACAAGATCGGTACCCGGGGATCCTCTAGACCAGCCAGGACAGAAATGCCT
CGACTTCGCTGCTACCCAAGGTTGCCGGGTGACGCACACCGTGGAAACGGATGAAGGCACGAACCCAGTG
GACATAAGCCTGTTCGGTTCGTAAGCTGTAATGCAAGTAGCGTATGCGCTCACGCAACTGGTCCAGAACC
TTGACCGAACGCAGCGGTGGTAACGGCGCAGTGGCGGTTTTCATGGCTTGTTATGACTGTTTTTTTGGGG
TACAGTCTATGCCTCGGGCATCCAAGCAGCAAGCGCGTTACGCCGTGGGTCGATGTTTGATGTTATGGAG
CAGCAACGATGTTACGCAGCAGGGCAGTCGCCCTAAAACAAAGTTAAACATTATGAGGGAAGCGGTGATC
GCCGAAGTATCGACTCAACTATCAGAGGTAGTTGGCGTCATCGAGCGCCATCTCGAACCGACGTTGCTGG
CCGTACATTTGTACGGCTCCGCAGTGGATGGCGGCCTGAAGCCACACAGTGATATTGATTTGCTGGTTAC
GGTGACCGTAAGGCTTGATGAAACAACGCGGCGAGCTTTGATCAACGACCTTTTGGAAACTTCGGCTTCC
CCTGGAGAGAGCGAGATTCTCCGCGCTGTAGAAGTCACCATTGTTGTGCACGACGACATCATTCCGTGGC
GTTATCCAGCTAAGCGCGAACTGCAATTTGGAGAATGGCAGCGCAATGACATTCTTGCAGGTATCTTCGA
GCCAGCCACGATCGACATTGATCTGGCTATCTTGCTGACAAAAGCAAGAGAACATAGCGTTGCCTTGGTA
GGTCCAGCGGCGGAGGAACTCTTTGATCCGGTTCCTGAACAGGATCTATTTGAGGCGCTAAATGAAACCT
TAACGCTATGGAACTCGCCGCCCGACTGGGCTGGCGATGAGCGAAATGTAGTGCTTACGTTGTCCCGCAT
TTGGTACAGCGCAGTAACCGGCAAAATCGCGCCGAAGGATGTCGCTGCCGACTGGGCAATGGAGCGCCTG
CCGGCCCAGTATCAGCCCGTCATACTTGAAGCTAGACAGGCTTATCTTGGACAAGAAGAAGATCGCTTGG
CCTCGCGCGCAGATCAGTTGGAAGAATTTGTCCACTACGTGAAAGGCGAGATCACCAAGGTAGTCGGCAA
ATAACCCTCGAGCCACCCATGACCAAAATCCCTTAACGTGAGTTACGCGTCGTTCCACTGAGCGTCAGAC
CCCGTAGAAAAGATCAAAGGATCTTCTTGAGATCCTTTTTTTCTGCGCGTAATCTGCTGCTTGCAAACAA
AAAAACCACCGCTACCAGCGGTGGTTTGTTTGCCGGATCAAGAGCTACCAACTCTTTTTCCGAAGGTAAC
TGGCTTCAGCAGAGCGCAGATACCAAATACTGTTCTTCTAGTGTAGCCGTAGTTAGGCCACCACTTCAAG
AACTCTGTAGCACCGCCTACATACCTCGCTCTGCTAATCCTGTTACCAGTGGCTGCTGCCAGTGGCGATA
AGTCGTGTCTTACCGGGTTGGACTCAAGACGATAGTTACCGGATAAGGCGCAGCGGTCGGGCTGAACGGG
GGGTTCGTGCACACAGCCCAGCTTGGAGCGAACGACCTACACCGAACTGAGATACCTACAGCGTGAGCTA
TGAGAAAGCGCCACGCTTCCCGAAGGGAGAAAGGCGGACAGGTATCCGGTAAGCGGCAGGGTCGGAACAG
GAGAGCGCACGAGGGAGCTTCCAGGGGGAAACGCCTGGTATCTTTATAGTCCTGTCGGGTTTCGCCACCT
CTGACTTGAGCGTCGATTTTTGTGATGCTCGTCAGGGGGGCGGAGCCTATGGAAAAACGCCAGCAACGCG
GCCTTTTTACGGTTCCTGGCCTTTTGCTGGCCTTTTGCTCACATGTTCTTTCCTGCGTTATCCCCTGATT
CTGTGGATAACCGTATTACCGCTAGCCAGGAAGAGTTTGTAGAAACGCAAAAAGGCCATCCGTCAGGATG
GCCTTCTGCTTAGTTTGATGCCTGGCAGTTTATGGCGGGCGTCCTGCCCGCCAC
